>Addgene plasmid #180201 | pcDNA-FLAG-As-NF-kB2 | addgene full sequence | sequence record 436488 | Addgene NGS Result
TTCCGAAGCCCAACCTTTCATAGAAGGCGGCGGTGGAATCGAAATCTCGTGATGGCAGGTTGGGCGTCGC
TTGGTCGGTCATTTCGAACCCCAGAGTCCCGCTCAGAAGAACTCGTCAAGAAGGCGATAGAAGGCGATGC
GCTGCGAATCGGGAGCGGCGATACCGTAAAGCACGAGGAAGCGGTCAGCCCATTCGCCGCCAAGCTCTTC
AGCAATATCACGGGTAGCCAACGCTATGTCCTGATAGCGGTCCGCCACACCCAGCCGGCCACAGTCGATG
AATCCAGAAAAGCGGCCATTTTCCACCATGATATTCGGCAAGCAGGCATCGCCATGGGTCACGACGAGAT
CCTCGCCGTCGGGCATGCGCGCCTTGAGCCTGGCGAACAGTTCGGCTGGCGCGAGCCCCTGATGCTCTTC
GTCCAGATCATCCTGATCGACAAGACCGGCTTCCATCCGAGTACGTGCTCGCTCGATGCGATGTTTCGCT
TGGTGGTCGAATGGGCAGGTAGCCGGATCAAGCGTATGCAGCCGCCGCATTGCATCAGCCATGATGGATA
CTTTCTCGGCAGGAGCAAGGTGAGATGACAGGAGATCCTGCCCCGGCACTTCGCCCAATAGCAGCCAGTC
CCTTCCCGCTTCAGTGACAACGTCGAGCACAGCTGCGCAAGGAACGCCCGTCGTGGCCAGCCACGATAGC
CGCGCTGCCTCGTCCTGCAGTTCATTCAGGGCACCGGACAGGTCGGTCTTGACAAAAAGAACCGGGCGCC
CCTGCGCTGACAGCCGGAACACGGCGGCATCAGAGCAGCCGATTGTCTGTTGTGCCCAGTCATAGCCGAA
TAGCCTCTCCACCCAAGCGGCCGGAGAACCTGCGTGCAATCCATCTTGTTCAATCATGCGAAACGATCCT
CATCCTGTCTCTTGATCAGATCCGAAAATGGATATACAAGCTCCCGGGAGCTTTTTGCAAAAGCCTAGGC
CTCCAAAAAAGCCTCCTCACTACTTCTGGAATAGCTCAGAGGCAGAGGCGGCCTCGGCCTCTGCATAAAT
AAAAAAAATTAGTCAGCCATGGGGCGGAGAATGGGCGGAACTGGGCGGAGTTAGGGGCGGGATGGGCGGA
GTTAGGGGCGGGACTATGGTTGCTGACTAATTGAGATGCATGCTTTGCATACTTCTGCCTGCTGGGGAGC
CTGGGGACTTTCCACACCTGGTTGCTGACTAATTGAGATGCATGCTTTGCATACTTCTGCCTGCTGGGGA
GCCTGGGGACTTTCCACACCCTAACTGACACACATTCCACAGAATTAATTCGCGTTAAATTTTTGTTAAA
TCAGCTCATTTTTTAACCAATAGGCCGAAATCGGCAAAATCCCTTATAAATCAAAAGAATAGACCGAGAT
AGGGT
[37 nt withheld, positions 1406-1442]
AAAGAACGTGGACTCCAACGTCAAAGG
[49 nt withheld, positions 1470-1518]
T
[91 nt withheld, positions 1520-1610]
G
[124 nt withheld, positions 1612-1735]
GGGGATACCCCCTAGAGCCCCAGCTGGTTCTTTCCGCCTCAGAAGCCATAGAGCCCACCGCATCCCCAGC
ATGCCTGCTATTGTCTTCCCAATCCTCCCCCTTGCTGTCCTGCCCCACCCCACCCCCCAGAATAGAATGA
CACCTACTCAGACAATGCGATGCAATTTCCTCATTTTATTAGGAAAGGACAGTGGGAGTGGCACCTTCCA
GGGTCAAGGAAGGCACGGGGGAGGGGCAAACAACAGATGGCTGGCAACTAGAAGGCACAGTCGAGGCTGA
TCAGCGAGCTCTAGCATTTAGGTGACACTATAGAATAGGGCCCTCTAGATGCATGCTCGAGCGGCCGCTC
GAGGGATCCCTGAATTCTTAAACGGAAGTCTCGAAGGACCCGTATACCCTCCCGCGAGAAGGTCGTGTAT
CTGTGGATTCGGATGACGCGCTTACAGATGGAGAATTACTGGAATCCCTCATGGGCATATCTGCAGCGGC
CCCAGCAGCATTATCCGCCGGGAACCAATCGAGTTGAGGAACTCCCCAAGATCCATGGACAGAAGGTGCC
ATGCCGAAGACTGGTGGGTGGCCAGGAGGAGCAGACGCGGAAGAGTATGGTCGGAACGGAGCAGGGACAT
AATCAATTTCAACTACATTTGATTCCAGGCCTTGGACGGTGTCTATGAGGCACACTTTAATCCTCCGCGG
AGAGGTGATCGTCTGGTCCCAATAGGGAGGGACTCGAGCCACTACAGCATATTGATAATGAACCGTCAAA
TCCTTCATGGCGTATGTCAAACACATATTTTTGTCCAACTGCCACTTGGATCGTGGCCCCGGATCAAAAC
TTGATGGTGTGGTCTCAGTGAAAGTCAATATAGTATTCTTCCGCTTAATTTTGGAGGTCAAGAAAAAGAC
TTCGATATTTCCCGTGGCAGGAATCTGCATGTGAGAAATGCGGTGGATCTTGACCTCTTGACCAAAGATG
GGTTCACTTATCGCCCTCGCCAGCACGCTTCTCCTTTTCTCGTCCTGAAACCGCATTGTATACATCAGCC
TGATAACATGCTGATCCTCTACGTTTCGCGCACCTCCCTCTTTTTCCGCAGTGGTGCGAGTTACCACCAG
ATTTGGGAATGTCGCGACACCGTCCTTCAGAGGCCGAGAGACTGGGCCACCTTCTTTTCCTTCAAGAACA
TGCCAGTGTTGAATGGGAGATCCATGTTCGTCGTTATGTTTGGTTACGAGGGTGACATCTACTTGCGTAC
CTTCCTCCACCAGGTGCCTGTACCTATCGGCGATTGCTACCGTGGGATAGCTGCCGTCCTCCCGTCCATG
GAGCGGCGTCTTCCTACCTTCTTTTGAATATCTAAACCGCCCGTGAGACGCAGGTTGCTGGACGATTCTA
AGAACCCCAGATACTATTGGATAGCCTTCAGCTGACATCTCCACGACTCTGCTTGCGTCATTGCGAGGTG
AACTCGGTTCACTGATAGACATGGGCTCTGCCTTTGTTGGTTTATGAGGGGGTGGCAAGGGGCCAACAGG
GGATTTCCCAGCTCCGAATGTATTAGGCCAGGGAGGAATGGCATCGTGCGGCGGTGGAGGCGGTTTTTCC
GTGAGGTCATCAAGCCGCAGAGGCGTCCTAGGATCAGACAAGTCCGGCAAGTCGAAGTGGTGCATTGTCA
GGGATTGCATACCTCCGAACGGCCCCAGAGGCACATGGCCGGTTACGGCAGCGCCACCTTCTTCCATTTC
TGCTGCGGCTGCGGCTGCCCCGCCGAAGCCGAGCACTTTATGTGGAGACATGGCGATGCCGGTGGGCGGG
CTCTCAGTTCTTGACCGTTTTTGTGAGTATTGGCGTGTTCGCCAGGGCTCAGAATTCGCATCTGCAGCAC
GTGTTAACTTGTCATCGTCGTCCTTGTAGTCCATGGTACCAAGCTTGGGTCTCCCTATAGTGAGTCGTAT
TAATTTCGATAAGCCAGTAAGCAGTGGGTTCTCTAGTTAGCCAGAGAGCTCTGCTTATATAGACCTCCCA
CCGTACACGCCTACCGCCCATTTGCGTCAATGGGGCGGAGTTGTTACGACATTTTGGAAAGTCCCGTTGA
TTTTGGTGCCAAAACAAACTCCCATTGACGTCAATGGGGTGGAGACTTGGAAATCCCCGTGAGTCAAACC
GCTATCCACGCCCATTGATGTACTGCCAAAACCGCATCACCATGGTAATAGCGATGACTAATACGTAGAT
GTACTGCCAAGTAGGAAAGTCCCATAAGGTCATGTACTGGGCATAATGCCAGGCGGGCCATTTACCGTCA
TTGACGTCAATAGGGGGCGTACTTGGCATATGATACACTTGATGTACTGCCAAGTGGGCAGTTTACCGTA
AATACTCCACCCATTGACGTCAATGGAAAGTCCCTATTGGCGTTACTATGGGAACATACGTCATTATTGA
CGTCAATGGGCGGGGGTCGTTGGGCGGTCAGCCAGGCGGGCCATTTACCGTAAGTTATGTAACGCGGAAC
TCCATATATGGGCTATGAACTAATGACCCCGTAATTGATTACTATTAATAACTAGTCAATAATCAATGTC
AACGCGTATATCTGGCCCGTACATCGCGAAGCAGCGCAAAACGCCTAACCCTAAGCAGATTCTTCATGCA
ATTGTCGGTCAAGCCTTGCCTTGTTGTAGCTTAAATTTTGCTCGCGCACTACTCAGCGACCTCCAACACA
CAAGCAGGGAGCAGATACTGGCTTAACTATGCGGCATCAGAGCAGATTGTACTGAGAGTGCACCATAGGG
GATCGGGAGATCTCCCGATCCGTCGACGTCAGGTGGCACTTTTCGGGGAAATGTGCGCGGAACCCCTATT
TGTTTATTTTTCTAAATACATTCAAATATGTATCCGCTCATGAGACAATAACCCTGATAAATGCTTCAAT
AATATTGAAAAAGGAAGAGTATGAGTATTCAACATTTCCGTGTCGCCCTTATTCCCTTTTTTGCGGCATT
TTGCCTTCCTGTTTTTGCTCACCCAGAAACGCTGGTGAAAGTAAAAGATGCTGAAGATCAGTTGGGTGCA
CGAGTGGGTTACATCGAACTGGATCTCAACAGCGGTAAGATCCTTGAGAGTTTTCGCCCCGAAGAACGTT
TTCCAATGATGAGCACTTTTAAAGTTCTGCTATGTGGCGCGGTATTATCCCGTATTGACGCCGGGCAAGA
GCAACTCGGTCGCCGCATACACTATTCTCAGAATGACTTGGTTGAGTACTCACCAGTCACAGAAAAGCAT
CTTACGGATGGCATGACAGTAAGAGAATTATGCAGTGCTGCCATAACCATGAGTGATAACACTGCGGCCA
ACTTACTTCTGACAACGATCGGAGGACCGAAGGAGCTAACCGCTTTTTTGCACAACATGGGGGATCATGT
AACTCGCCTTGATCGTTGGGAACCGGAGCTGAATGAAGCCATACCAAACGACGAGCGTGACACCACGATG
CCTGTAGCAATGGCAACAACGTTGCGCAAACTATTAACTGGCGAACTACTTACTCTAGCTTCCCGGCAAC
AATTAATAGACTGGATGGAGGCGGATAAAGTTGCAGGACCACTTCTGCGCTCGGCCCTTCCGGCTGGCTG
GTTTATTGCTGATAAATCTGGAGCCGGTGAGCGTGGGTCTCGCGGTATCATTGCAGCACTGGGGCCAGAT
GGTAAGCCCTCCCGTATCGTAGTTATCTACACGACGGGGAGTCAGGCAACTATGGATGAACGAAATAGAC
AGATCGCTGAGATAGGTGCCTCACTGATTAAGCATTGGTAACTGTCAGACCAAGTTTACTCATATATACT
TTAGATTGATTTAAAACTTCATTTTTAATTTAAAAGGATCTAGGTGAAGATCCTTTTTGATAATCTCATG
ACCAAAATCCCTTAACGTGAGTTTTCGTTCCACTGAGCGTCAGACCCCGTAGAAAAGATCAAAGGATCTT
CTTGAGATCCTTTTTTTCTGCGCGTAATCTGCTGCTTGCAAACAAAAAAACCACCGCTACCAGCGGTGGT
TTGTTTGCCGGATCAAGAGCTACCAACTCTTTTTCCGAAGGTAACTGGCTTCAGCAGAGCGCAGATACCA
AATACTGTTCTTCTAGTGTAGCCGTAGTTAGGCCACCACTTCAAGAACTCTGTAGCACCGCCTACATACC
TCGCTCTGCTAATCCTGTTACCAGTGGCTGCTGCCAGTGGCGATAAGTCGTGTCTTACCGGGTTGGACTC
AAGACGATAGTTACCGGATAAGGCGCAGCGGTCGGGCTGAACGGGGGGTTCGTGCACACAGCCCAGCTTG
GAGCGAACGACCTACACCGAACTGAGATACCTACAGCGTGAGCTATGAGAAAGCGCCACGCTTCCCGAAG
GGAGAAAGGCGGACAGGTATCCGGTAAGCGGCAGGGTCGGAACAGGAGAGCGCACGAGGGAGCTTCCAGG
GGGAAACGCCTGGTATCTTTATAGTCCTGTCGGGTTTCGCCACCTCTGACTTGAGCGTCGATTTTTGTGA
TGCTCGTCAGGGGGGCGGAGCCTATGGAAAAACGCCAGCAACGCGGCCTTTTTACGGTTCCTGGCCTTTT
GCTGGCCTTTTGCTCACATGTTCTTTCCTGCGTTATCCCCTGATTCTGTGGATAACCGTATTACCGCCTT
TGAGTGAGCTGATACCGCTCGCCGCAGCCGAACGACCGAGCGCAGCGAGTCAGTGAGCGAGGAAGCGGAA
GAGCGCCCAATACGCAAACCGCCTCTCCCCGCGCGTTGGCCGATTCATTAATGCAGCTGGCACGACAGGT
TTCCCGACTGGAAAGCGGGCAGTGAGCGCAACGCAATTAATGTGAGTTAGCTCACTCATTAGGCACCCCA
GGCTTTACACTTTATGCTTCCGGCTCGTATGTTGTGTGGAATTGTGAGCGGATAACAATTTCACACAGGA
AACAGCTATGACCATGATTACGCCAAGCTCTAGCTAGAGGTCGACGGTATACAGACATGATAAGATACAT
TGATGAGTTTGGACAAACCACAACTAGAATGCAGTGAAAAAAATGCTTTATTTGTGAAATTTGTGATGCT
ATTGCTTTATTTGTAACCATTATAAGCTGCAATAAACAAGTTGGGGTGGGCGAAGAACTCCAGCATGAGA
TCCCCGCGCTGGAGGATCATCCAGCCGGCGTCCCGGAAAACGA
Features (pLannotate 1.2.2; 21 found; start..end, strand, type, name):
    106..897     -  CDS            neo: KKA2_KLEPN - Also known as kan, nptII. Experimental evidence at protein level: Swiss-Prot protein existence level 1. Resistance to kanamycin, neomycin, paromomycin, ribostamycin, butirosin and gentamicin B. From Klebsiella pneumoniae.
    964..1293    -  promoter       SV40 promoter: SV40 enhancer and early promoter
   1307..1735    -  rep_origin     f1 ori (sequence partly withheld): f1 bacteriophage origin of replication; arrow indicates direction of (+) strand synthesis
   1756..1777    -  promoter       SV40 promoter (fragment): SV40 enhancer and early promoter
   1781..2005    -  polyA_signal   bGH poly(A) signal: bovine growth hormone polyadenylation signal
   2031..2049    +  promoter       SP6 promoter: promoter for bacteriophage SP6 RNA polymerase
   3633..3653    -  CDS            FLAG (fragment): FLAG® epitope tag, followed by an enterokinase cleavage site
   3679..3697    -  promoter       T7 promoter: promoter for bacteriophage T7 RNA polymerase
   3713..3746    -  LTR            5' LTR (truncated) (fragment): truncated 5' long terminal repeat (LTR) from HIV-1
   3742..3945    -  promoter       CMV promoter: human cytomegalovirus (CMV) immediate early promoter
   3946..4325    -  enhancer       CMV enhancer: human cytomegalovirus immediate early enhancer
   4480..4532    +  misc_feature   bom (fragment): basis of mobility region from pBR322
   4591..4695    +  promoter       AmpR promoter: bla
   4696..5556    +  CDS            AmpR: β-lactamase; bla; confers resistance to ampicillin, carbenicillin, and related antibiotics
   5727..6315    +  rep_origin     ori: high-copy-number ColE1/pMB1/pBR322/pUC origin of replication
   6498..6590    +  CDS            lacI (fragment): lac repressor; lacI; The lac repressor binds to the lac operator to inhibit transcription in E. coli. This inhibition can be relieved by adding lactose or isopropyl-β-D-thiogalactopyranoside (IPTG).
   6603..6624    +  protein_bind   CAP binding site: CAP binding activates transcription in the presence of cAMP. E. coli catabolite activator protein
   6639..6669    +  promoter       lac promoter: promoter for the E. coli lac operon
   6677..6693    +  protein_bind   lac operator: The lac repressor binds to the lac operator to inhibit transcription in E. coli. This inhibition can be relieved by adding lactose or isopropyl-β-D-thiogalactopyranoside (IPTG). lac repressor encoded by lacI
   6766..6887    -  polyA_signal   SV40 poly(A) signal: SV40 polyadenylation signal
   6882..82      -  CDS            ble (fragment) (across the origin): BLE_KLEPN - Experimental evidence at protein level: Swiss-Prot protein existence level 1. Binding protein with a strong affinity to the bleomycin family of antibiotics. Binds to CL990; an antimitotic-antibiotic compound. From Klebsiella pneumoniae.
