[The description below was written by a language model from this plasmid's Addgene catalogue record and pLannotate feature annotations shown in this document.]
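Description:
pcDNA-FLAG-As-NF-kB2 is a mammalian expression plasmid of about 7 kb, built on a pcDNA-FLAG backbone, that drives production of an N-terminally FLAG-tagged NF-κB2 protein from the choanoflagellate Acanthoeca spectabilis. In E. coli it is maintained as a high-copy plasmid through a ColE1/pUC-type origin and selected with ampicillin via the β-lactamase gene. An f1 origin is also present. For mammalian cells, an SV40 enhancer/early promoter drives a neomycin/kanamycin phosphotransferase gene terminated by an SV40 poly(A) signal, which would in principle allow G418 selection of stable transfectants. Short annotated fragments of ble, lacI, the lac promoter/operator region, bom and an HIV-1 LTR appear to be backbone remnants or annotation matches rather than functional parts.

The expression cassette consists of the CMV immediate-early enhancer and promoter, a T7 promoter, the FLAG epitope, the insert, and a bovine growth hormone polyadenylation signal, with an SP6 promoter flanking the far end. The coding sequence was codon optimized for human cells, derives in part from a commercially synthesized plasmid, and was cloned between two retained EcoRI sites. It is not annotated in the feature table but corresponds to the roughly 1.5 kb unannotated gap between the FLAG tag and the SP6 promoter. The record gives the insert as amino acids 2–502 yet lists an insert size of 1224 bp. These figures do not agree, and the gap size fits the longer residue range better. The construct is intended for transient expression and FLAG-based detection of this protist NF-κB homologue in mammalian cells, in the context of comparative studies of how this transcription factor has diversified during evolution.
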