Addgene plasmid #180201: pcDNA-FLAG-As-NF-kB2
Purpose: Expresses FLAG-tagged Acanthoeca spectabilis NF-kB2 protein in mammalian cells
Depositing lab: Thomas Gilmore. Depositing organization: Boston University Main Campus. Publication: Comparison of NF-kappaB from the protists Capsaspora owczarzaki and Acanthoeca spectabilis reveals extensive evolutionary diversification of this transcription factor. Williams LM, Sridhar S, Samaroo J, Peart J, Adindu EK, Addanki A, DiRusso CJ, Aguirre Carrion PJ, Rodriguez-Sastre N, Siggers T, Gilmore TD. Commun Biol. 2021 Dec 16;4(1):1404. doi: 10.1038/s42003-021-02924-2. PubMed 34916615.
Backbone
  Vector backbone: pcDNA-FLAG
  Backbone size w/o insert (bp): 5500
  Total vector size (bp): 7000
  Vector type: Mammalian Expression
Growth in bacteria
  Bacterial resistance: Ampicillin, 100 μg/mL
  Growth temperature: 30°C
  Growth strain: DH5alpha
  Copy number: High Copy
Gene/Insert
  Gene/Insert name: As-NF-kB2 (alt name: Acanthoeca spectabilis NF-kB2)
  Species: Acanthoeca spectabilis
  Insert size (bp): 1224
  Mutation: aa 2-502
  Promoter: CMV
  Tag / fusion protein: FLAG-tagged fusion protein (N terminal on insert)
  Cloning method: Restriction Enzyme; 5′ cloning site EcoRI (not destroyed); 3′ cloning site EcoRI (not destroyed)
  Sequencing primers: 5′ CMV
Resource information
  A portion of this plasmid was derived from a plasmid made by: GenScript
Terms and licenses: Academic/Nonprofit Terms; Industry Terms: Not Available to Industry
Depositor comments: Codon optimized for human cell expression
How to cite: pcDNA-FLAG-As-NF-kB2 was a gift from Thomas Gilmore (Addgene plasmid # 180201 ; http://n2t.net/addgene:180201 ; RRID:Addgene_180201)
